Addgene plasmid #211209: pBiT3.1-N_FBXW2:1-454
Purpose: Mammalian expression of full-length human FBXW2. N-terminal HiBiT tag.
Depositing lab: Cheryl Arrowsmith. Depositing organization: University of Toronto. Publication: A Target Class Ligandability Evaluation of WD40 Repeat-Containing Proteins. Ackloo S, Li F, Szewczyk M, Seitova A, Loppnau P, Zeng H, Xu J, Ahmad S, Arnautova YA, Baghaie AJ, Beldar S, Bolotokova A, Centrella PA, Chau I, Clark MA, Cuozzo JW, Dehghani-Tafti S, Disch JS, Dong A, Dumas A, Feng JA, Ghiabi P, Gibson E, Gilmer J, Goldman B, Green SR, Guie MA, Guilinger JP, Harms N, Herasymenko O, Houliston S, Hutchinson A, Kearnes S, Keefe AD, Kimani SW, Kramer T, Kutera M, Kwak HA, Lento C, Li Y, Liu J, Loup J, Machado RAC, Mulhern CJ, Perveen S, Righetto GL, Riley P, Shrestha S, Sigel EA, Silva M, Sintchak MD, Slakman BL, Taylor RD, Thompson J, Torng W, Underkoffler C, von Rechenberg M, Walsh RT, Watson I, Wilson DJ, Wolf E, Yadav M, Yazdi AK, Zhang J, Zhang Y, Santhakumar V, Edwards AM, Barsyte-Lovejoy D, Schapira M, Brown PJ, Halabelian L, Arrowsmith CH. J Med Chem. 2025 Jan 23;68(2):1092-1112. doi: 10.1021/acs.jmedchem.4c02010. Epub 2024 Nov 4. PubMed 39495097.
Backbone
  Vector backbone: pBiT3.1-N
  Backbone manufacturer: Promega
  Vector type: Mammalian Expression
  Selectable markers: Neomycin (select with G418)
Growth in bacteria
  Bacterial resistance: Kanamycin, 50 μg/mL
  Growth temperature: 37°C
  Growth strain: DH5alpha
  Copy number: High Copy
Gene/Insert
  Gene/Insert name: FBXW2:M1-G454
  Species: H. sapiens (human)
  Insert size (bp): 1362
  Mutation: wild type
  Entrez Gene: FBXW2 (a.k.a. FBW2, Fwd2, Md6)
  Promoter: CMV
  Tag / fusion protein: MVSGWRLFKKISGSSGGSSG (N terminal on insert)
  Cloning method: Ligation Independent Cloning
  Sequencing primers: 5′ T7; 3′ TTGCTCAGCGGTGGCAGCAG
Resource information
  A portion of this plasmid was derived from a plasmid made by: Mammalian Gene Collection (BC018738.1)
Terms and licenses: Academic/Nonprofit Terms; Industry Terms: Not Available to Industry
Depositor comments: 5' Cloning Site: Xho1 (not destroyed), 3' Cloning Site: Xba1 (not destroyed).
How to cite: pBiT3.1-N_FBXW2:1-454 was a gift from Cheryl Arrowsmith (Addgene plasmid # 211209 ; http://n2t.net/addgene:211209 ; RRID:Addgene_211209)
