[The description below was written by a language model from this plasmid's Addgene catalogue record and pLannotate feature annotations shown in this document.]
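Description:
pBiT3.1-N_FBXW2:1-454 is a mammalian expression plasmid built on Promega's pBiT3.1-N backbone, carrying full-length, wild-type human FBXW2 (residues M1–G454, a 1,362 bp insert derived from a Mammalian Gene Collection clone) fused at its N-terminus to the HiBiT peptide through a short glycine/serine linker. FBXW2 is an F-box/WD40-repeat protein that acts as the substrate-recognition subunit of an SCF-type E3 ubiquitin ligase. The open reading frame was inserted by ligation-independent cloning between XhoI and XbaI sites that remain intact. It is driven by the CMV immediate-early enhancer and promoter, followed by a chimeric β-globin/immunoglobulin intron that promotes efficient mRNA processing, and it terminates at an SV40 polyadenylation signal. A T7 promoter just upstream of the coding sequence serves as a sequencing primer site and would allow in vitro transcription.

The 5.6 kb plasmid replicates in E. coli from a high-copy ColE1/pUC-type origin and is selected with kanamycin through a neo (nptII) gene placed behind the bacterial EM7 promoter. The catalogue entry lists neomycin/G418 as the mammalian selectable marker. However, the annotated sequence shows only EM7 directly upstream of neo, together with a separate SV40 promoter-driven blasticidin S deaminase cassette with a synthetic poly(A) signal, so the record is not fully consistent about which drug applies in mammalian cells. A single loxP site lies ahead of the EM7-neo unit.

HiBiT is a small peptide that complements the LgBiT fragment to reconstitute NanoLuc luciferase, so the tagged FBXW2 can be quantified by luminescence in cells or lysates. The associated publication concerns the ligandability of WD40-repeat proteins, which suggests use in cellular assays of FBXW2, although the record does not state a specific assay.
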