Features (pLannotate 1.2.2; 17 found; start..end, strand, type, name):
     24..105     -  polyA_signal   SV40 poly(A) signal: SV40 polyadenylation signal
    128..211     -  CDS            large T antigen (fragment): large T antigen from SV40 (simian virus 40)
    276..641     +  enhancer       CMV enhancer: human cytomegalovirus immediate early enhancer
    643..842     +  promoter       CMV promoter: human cytomegalovirus (CMV) immediate early promoter
    981..1113    +  intron         chimeric intron: chimera between introns from human β-globin and immunoglobulin heavy chain genes
   1157..1175    +  promoter       T7 promoter: promoter for bacteriophage T7 RNA polymerase
   1250..2611    +  CDS            FBXW2: FBXW2_HUMAN - Also known as FBW2, FWD2. Experimental evidence at protein level: Swiss-Prot protein existence level 1. Substrate-recognition component of the SCF (SKP1-CUL1-F-box protein)-type E3 ubiquitin ligase complex. From Homo sapiens (Human).
   2642..2660    +  misc_feature   MCS (fragment): pUC18/19 multiple cloning site
   2709..2830    -  polyA_signal   SV40 poly(A) signal: SV40 polyadenylation signal
   2853..2921    -  CDS            large T antigen (fragment): large T antigen from SV40 (simian virus 40)
   2945..2978    +  protein_bind   loxP: Cre-mediated recombination occurs in the 8-bp core sequence (GCATACAT). Cre recombinase
   2988..3035    +  promoter       EM7 promoter: synthetic bacterial promoter&nbsp
   3067..3858    +  CDS            neo: KKA2_KLEPN - Also known as kan, nptII. Experimental evidence at protein level: Swiss-Prot protein existence level 1. Resistance to kanamycin, neomycin, paromomycin, ribostamycin, butirosin and gentamicin B. From Klebsiella pneumoniae.
   4019..4607    -  rep_origin     ori: high-copy-number ColE1/pMB1/pBR322/pUC origin of replication
   4733..4781    -  polyA_signal   poly(A) signal: synthetic polyadenylation signal
   4805..5203    -  CDS            BSD: blasticidin S deaminase; Aspergillus terreus BSD; confers resistance to blasticidin
   5234..5591    -  promoter       SV40 promoter: SV40 enhancer and early promoter
>Addgene plasmid #211209 | pBiT3.1-N_FBXW2:1-454 | addgene full sequence | sequence record 425905 | Addgene NGS Result
AAGACGCGTTAATTAAGACGTCGGCAGTGAAAAAAATGCTTTATTTGTGAAATTTGTGATGCTATTGCTT
TATTTGTAACCATTATAAGCTGCAATAAACAAGTTAACAACAACAATTGCATTCATTTTATGTTTCAGGT
TCAGGGGGAGGTGTGGGAGGTTTTTTAAAGCAAGTAAAACCTCTACAAATGTGGTATGGCTGATTATGAT
CCGCGGCCGCAATACGTCGACGTTATCAGCTGACTTCGTACGAGAGCCTAGGATTATGGCGCGCCACTAG
TTATTAATAGTAATCAATTACGGGGTCATTAGTTCATAGCCCATATATGGAGTTCCGCGTTACATAACTT
ACGGTAAATGGCCCGCCTGGCTGACCGCCCAACGACCCCCGCCCATTGACGTCAATAATGACGTATGTTC
CCATAGTAACGCCAATAGGGACTTTCCATTGACGTCAATGGGTGGAGTATTTACGGTAAACTGCCCACTT
GGCAGTACATCAAGTGTATCATATGCCAAGTCCGCCCCCTATTGACGTCAATGACGGTAAATGGCCCGCC
TGGCATTATGCCCAGTACATGACCTTACGGGACTTTCCTACTTGGCAGTACATCTACGTATTAGTCATCG
CTATTACCATGGTGATGCGGTTTTGGCAGTACACCAATGGGCGTGGATAGCGGTTTGACTCACGGGGATT
TCCAAGTCTCCACCCCATTGACGTCAATGGGAGTTTGTTTTGGCACCAAAATCAACGGGACTTTCCAAAA
TGTCGTAATAACCCCGCCCCGTTGACGCAAATGGGCGGTAGGCGTGTACGGTGGGAGGTCTATATAAGCA
GAGCTGGTTTAGTGAACCGTCAGATCACTAGAATCTTTATTGCGGTAGTTTATCACAGTTAAATTGCTAA
CGCAGTCAGTGCTTCTGACACAACAGTCTCGAACTTAAGCTGCAGAAGTTGGTCGTGAGGCACTGGGCAG
GTAAGTATCAAGGTTACAAGACAGGTTTAAGGAGACCAATAGAAACTGGGCTTGTCGAGACAGAGAAGAC
TCTTGCGTTTCTGATAGGCACCTATTGGTCTTACTGACATCCACTTTGCCTTTCTCTCCACAGGTGTCCA
CTCCCAGTTCAATTACAGCTCTTAAGGCTAGAGTATTAATACGACTCACTATAGGGGTTAGCGATCGCCA
TGGTGAGCGGCTGGCGGCTGTTCAAGAAGATTAGCGGGAGCTCCGGTGGCTCGAGCGGTATGGAGAGAAA
GGACTTTGAGACATGGCTTGATAACATTTCTGTTACATTTCTTTCTCTGACGGACTTGCAGAAAAATGAA
ACTCTGGATCACCTGATTAGTCTGAGTGGGGCAGTCCAGCTCAGGCATCTCTCCAATAACCTAGAGACTC
TCCTCAAGCGGGACTTCCTCAAACTCCTTCCCCTGGAGCTCAGTTTTTATTTGTTAAAATGGCTCGATCC
TCAGACTTTACTCACATGCTGCCTCGTCTCTAAACAGTGGAATAAGGTGATAAGTGCCTGTACAGAGGTG
TGGCAGACTGCATGTAAAAATTTGGGCTGGCAGATAGATGATTCTGTTCAGGACGCTTTGCACTGGAAGA
AGGTTTATTTGAAGGCTATTTTGAGAATGAAGCAACTGGAGGACCATGAAGCCTTTGAAACCTCGTCATT
AATTGGACACAGTGCCAGAGTGTATGCACTTTACTACAAAGATGGACTTCTCTGTACAGGGTCAGATGAC
TTGTCTGCAAAGCTGTGGGATGTGAGCACAGGGCAGTGCGTTTATGGCATCCAGACCCACACTTGTGCAG
CGGTGAAGTTTGATGAACAGAAGCTTGTGACAGGCTCCTTTGACAACACTGTGGCTTGCTGGGAATGGAG
TTCCGGAGCCAGGACCCAGCACTTTCGGGGGCACACGGGGGCGGTATTTAGCGTGGACTACAATGATGAA
CTGGATATCTTGGTGAGCGGCTCTGCAGACTTCACTGTGAAAGTATGGGCTTTATCTGCTGGGACATGCC
TGAACACACTCACCGGGCACACGGAATGGGTCACCAAGGTAGTTTTGCAGAAGTGCAAAGTCAAGTCTCT
CTTGCACAGTCCTGGAGACTACATCCTCTTAAGTGCAGACAAATATGAGATTAAGATTTGGCCAATTGGG
AGAGAAATCAACTGTAAGTGCTTAAAGACATTGTCTGTCTCTGAGGATAGAAGTATCTGCCTGCAGCCAA
GACTTCATTTTGATGGCAAATACATTGTCTGTAGTTCAGCACTTGGTCTCTACCAGTGGGACTTTGCCAG
TTATGATATTCTCAGGGTCATCAAGACTCCTGAGATAGCAAACTTGGCCTTGCTTGGCTTTGGAGATATC
TTTGCCCTGCTGTTTGACAACCGCTACCTGTACATCATGGACTTGCGGACAGAGAGCCTGATTAGTCGCT
GGCCTCTGCCAGAGTACAGGAAATCAAAGAGAGGCTCAAGCTTCCTGGCAGGCGAAGCATCCTGGCTGAA
TGGACTGGATGGGCACAATGACACGGGCTTGGTCTTTGCCACCAGCATGCCTGACCACAGTATTCACCTG
GTGTTGTGGAAGGAGCACGGCTAATCTAGAGGTCAAGCTTCGGGGGTTTAAACCTGCAGGCATGCAAGCT
GATTTGGCTGCTGCCACCGCTGAGCAAGGCCGCTTCGAGCAGACATGATAAGATACATTGATGAGTTTGG
ACAAACCACAACTAGAATGCAGTGAAAAAAATGCTTTATTTGTGAAATTTGTGATGCTATTGCTTTATTT
GTAACCATTATAAGCTGCAATAAACAAGTTAACAACAACAATTGCATTCATTTTATGTTTCAGGTTCAGG
GGGAGATGTGGGAGGTTTTTTTAAGCAAGTAAAACCTCTACAAATGTGGTAAAATCTTAATTAAGACTTC
TAATATAACTTCGTATAGCATACATTATACGAAGTTATGGTTCCACTGTTGACAATTAATCATCGGCATA
GTATATCGGCATAGTATAATACGACAAGGTGAGGAACTAAACCCAGGAGGCAGATCATGATTGAACAAGA
TGGATTGCACGCAGGTTCTCCGGCCGCTTGGGTGGAGAGGCTATTCGGCTATGACTGGGCACAACAGACA
ATCGGCTGCTCTGATGCCGCCGTGTTCCGGCTGTCAGCGCAGGGGCGCCCGGTTCTTTTTGTCAAGACCG
ACCTGTCCGGTGCCCTGAATGAACTGCAGGACGAGGCAGCGCGGCTATCGTGGCTGGCCACGACGGGCGT
TCCTTGCGCAGCTGTGCTCGACGTTGTCACTGAAGCGGGAAGGGACTGGCTGCTATTGGGCGAAGTGCCG
GGGCAGGATCTCCTGTCATCTCACCTTGCTCCTGCCGAGAAAGTATCCATCATGGCTGATGCAATGCGGC
GGCTGCATACGCTTGATCCGGCTACCTGCCCATTCGACCACCAAGCGAAACATCGCATCGAGCGAGCACG
TACTCGGATGGAAGCCGGTCTTGTCGATCAGGATGATCTGGACGAAGAGCATCAGGGGCTCGCGCCAGCC
GAACTGTTCGCCAGGCTCAAGGCGCGCATGCCCGACGGCGAGGATCTCGTCGTGACCCATGGCGATGCCT
GCTTGCCGAATATCATGGTGGAAAATGGCCGCTTTTCTGGATTCATCGACTGTGGCCGGCTGGGTGTGGC
GGACCGCTATCAGGACATAGCGTTGGCTACCCGTGATATTGCTGAAGAGCTTGGCGGCGAATGGGCTGAC
CGCTTCCTCGTGCTTTACGGTATCGCCGCTCCCGATTCGCAGCGCATCGCCTTCTATCGCCTTCTTGACG
AGTTCTTCTGATTCGAAATGACCGACCAAGCGACGCCCAACCGGTATCAGCTCACTCAAAGGCGGTAATA
CGGTTATCCACAGAATCAGGGGATAACGCAGGAAAGAACATGTGAGCAAAAGGCCAGCAAAAGGCCAGGA
ACCGTAAAAAGGCCGCGTTGCTGGCGTTTTTCCATAGGCTCCGCCCCCCTGACGAGCATCACAAAAATCG
ACGCTCAAGTCAGAGGTGGCGAAACCCGACAGGACTATAAAGATACCAGGCGTTTCCCCCTGGAAGCTCC
CTCGTGCGCTCTCCTGTTCCGACCCTGCCGCTTACCGGATACCTGTCCGCCTTTCTCCCTTCGGGAAGCG
TGGCGCTTTCTCATAGCTCACGCTGTAGGTATCTCAGTTCGGTGTAGGTCGTTCGCTCCAAGCTGGGCTG
TGTGCACGAACCCCCCGTTCAGCCCGACCGCTGCGCCTTATCCGGTAACTATCGTCTTGAGTCCAACCCG
GTAAGACACGACTTATCGCCACTGGCAGCAGCCACTGGTAACAGGATTAGCAGAGCGAGGTATGTAGGCG
GTGCTACAGAGTTCTTGAAGTGGTGGCCTAACTACGGCTACACTAGAAGGACAGTATTTGGTATCTGCGC
TCTGCTGAAGCCAGTTACCTTCGGAAAAAGAGTTGGTAGCTCTTGATCCGGCAAACAAACCACCGCTGGT
AGCGGTGGTTTTTTTGTTTGCAAGCAGCAGATTACGCGCAGAAAAAAAGGATTTCAAGAAGATCCTTTGA
TCTTTTCTACGGGGTCTGACGCTCAGTGGAACGAAAACTCACGTTAAGGGATTTTGGTCATGAGATTATC
AAAAAGGATCTTCACCTAGATCCTTTTATAGTCCGGAATCGTCACACAAAAAACCAACACACAGATGTAA
TGAAAATAAAGATATTTTATTGCGGCCATCGTGATGGCTAGAGTTTAGCCCTCCCACACATAACCAGAGG
GCAGCAATTCACGAATCCCAACTGCCGTCGGCTGTCCATCACTGTCCTTCACTATGGCTTTGATCCCAGG
ATGCAGATCGAGAAGCACCTGTCGGCACCGTCCGCAGGGGCTCAAGATGCCCCTGTTCTCATTTCCGATC
GCGACGATACAAGTCAGGTTGCCAGCTGCCGCAGCAGCAGCAGTGCCCAGCACCACGAGTTCTGCACAAG
GTCCCCCAGTAAAATGATATACATTGACACCAGTGAAGATGCGGCCGTCGCTAGAGAGAGCTGCGCTGGC
GACGCTGTAGTCTTCAGAGATGGGGATGCTGTTGATTGTAGCCGTTGCTCTTTCAATGAGGGTGGATTCT
TCTTGAGACAAAGGCTTGGCCATGGTGGCGCTAGTGTCAGAAGAATCGAGCTTTTTGCAAAAGCCTAGGC
CTCCAAAAAAGCCTCCTCACTACTTCTGGAATAGCTCAGAGGCCGAGGCGGCCTCGGCCTCTGCATAAAT
AAAAAAAATTAGTCAGCCATGGGGCGGAGAATGGGCGGAACTGGGCGGAGTTAGGGGCGGGATGGGCGGA
GTTAGGGGCGGGACTATGGTTGCTGACTAATTGAGATGCATGCTTTGCATACTTCTGCCTGCTGGGGAGC
CTGGGGACTTTCCACACCTGGTTGCTGACTAATTGAGATGCATGCTTTGCATACTTCTGCCTGCTGGGGA
GCCTGGGGACTTTCCACACCCTAACTGACACACATTCCACAGCTGGTTCTTTCCGCCTCAGAAGGTACCT
AACCAAGTTCCTCTTTCAGAGGTTATTTCAGGCCATGGTGCTGCGC
