>Addgene plasmid #211209 | pBiT3.1-N_FBXW2:1-454 | depositor partial sequence | sequence record 411896 | Insert sequence
ATGGAGAGAAAGGACTTTGAGACATGGCTTGATAACATTTCTGTTACATTTCTTTCTCTGACGGACTTGC
AGAAAAATGAAACTCTGGATCACCTGATTAGTCTGAGTGGGGCAGTCCAGCTCAGGCATCTCTCCAATAA
CCTAGAGACTCTCCTCAAGCGGGACTTCCTCAAACTCCTTCCCCTGGAGCTCAGTTTTTATTTGTTAAAA
TGGCTCGATCCTCAGACTTTACTCACATGCTGCCTCGTCTCTAAACAGTGGAATAAGGTGATAAGTGCCT
GTACAGAGGTGTGGCAGACTGCATGTAAAAATTTGGGCTGGCAGATAGATGATTCTGTTCAGGACGCTTT
GCACTGGAAGAAGGTTTATTTGAAGGCTATTTTGAGAATGAAGCAACTGGAGGACCATGAAGCCTTTGAA
ACCTCGTCATTAATTGGACACAGTGCCAGAGTGTATGCACTTTACTACAAAGATGGACTTCTCTGTACAG
GGTCAGATGACTTGTCTGCAAAGCTGTGGGATGTGAGCACAGGGCAGTGCGTTTATGGCATCCAGACCCA
CACTTGTGCAGCGGTGAAGTTTGATGAACAGAAGCTTGTGACAGGCTCCTTTGACAACACTGTGGCTTGC
TGGGAATGGAGTTCCGGAGCCAGGACCCAGCACTTTCGGGGGCACACGGGGGCGGTATTTAGCGTGGACT
ACAATGATGAACTGGATATCTTGGTGAGCGGCTCTGCAGACTTCACTGTGAAAGTATGGGCTTTATCTGC
TGGGACATGCCTGAACACACTCACCGGGCACACGGAATGGGTCACCAAGGTAGTTTTGCAGAAGTGCAAA
GTCAAGTCTCTCTTGCACAGTCCTGGAGACTACATCCTCTTAAGTGCAGACAAATATGAGATTAAGATTT
GGCCAATTGGGAGAGAAATCAACTGTAAGTGCTTAAAGACATTGTCTGTCTCTGAGGATAGAAGTATCTG
CCTGCAGCCAAGACTTCATTTTGATGGCAAATACATTGTCTGTAGTTCAGCACTTGGTCTCTACCAGTGG
GACTTTGCCAGTTATGATATTCTCAGGGTCATCAAGACTCCTGAGATAGCAAACTTGGCCTTGCTTGGCT
TTGGAGATATCTTTGCCCTGCTGTTTGACAACCGCTACCTGTACATCATGGACTTGCGGACAGAGAGCCT
GATTAGTCGCTGGCCTCTGCCAGAGTACAGGAAATCAAAGAGAGGCTCAAGCTTCCTGGCAGGCGAAGCA
TCCTGGCTGAATGGACTGGATGGGCACAATGACACGGGCTTGGTCTTTGCCACCAGCATGCCTGACCACA
GTATTCACCTGGTGTTGTGGAAGGAGCACGGC
